>Addgene plasmid #22277 | pAL188 | addgene full sequence | sequence record 112565
GACGGATCGGGAGATCTCCCGATCCCCTATGGTCGACTCTCAGTACAATCTGCTCTGATGCCGCATAGTT
AAGCCAGTATCTGCTCCCTGCTTGTGTGTTGGAGGTCGCTGAGTAGTGCGCGAGCAAAATTTAAGCTACA
ACAAGGCAAGGCTTGACCGACAATTGAGGCAGGCAGAAGTATGCAAAGCATGCATCTCAATTAGTCAGCA
ACCATAGTCCCGCCCCTAACTCCGCCCATCCCGCCCCTAACTCCGCCCAGTTCCGCCCATTCTCCGCCCC
ATGGCTGACTAATTTTTTTTATTTATGCAGAGGCCGAGGCCGCCTCGGCCTCTGAGCTATTCCAGAAGTA
GTGAGGAGGCTTTTTTGGAGGCCTAGGCTGGTACCATGCGACAGCTGTCGGATGCGGATAAGCTGCGCAA
GGTGATCTGTGAACTGCTGGAGACTGAACGCACCTATGTGAAAGACTTAAACTGCCTCATGGAGAGATAC
CTGAAGCCCCTTCAGAAGGAGACCTTTCTCACCCAGGATGAGCTTGATGTACTTTTTGGAAATTTAACCG
AAATGGTGGAGTTTCAAGTCGAGTTCCTTAAGACTCTAGAAGATGGAGTAAGACTGGTCCCTGACTTGGA
AAAGCTGGAGAAGGTTGACCAGTTCAAGAAAGTGCTCTTCTCTCTGGGGGGATCCTTCCTGTACTACGCG
GACCGCTTCAAGCTCTACAGTGCCTTCTGTGCGAGCCACACAAAAGTCCCCAAGGTCCTGGTGAAAGCCA
AGACGGACACAGCCTTCAAGGCGTTCCTCGATGCCCAGAACCCGAGGCAGCAGCACTCATCCACGCTGGA
GTCTTACCTCATCAAGCCCATCCAGAGGGTCCTCAAGTACCCGCTTCTGCTCAGGGAGCTGTTTGCGCTG
ACCGATGCGGAGAGCGAGGAACACTACCACCTGGACGTGGCCATCAAGACTATGAACAAGGTCGCCAGTC
ACATCAATGAGATGCAGAAGATCCACGAAGAGTTTGGTGCTGTGTTTGACCAGCTGATTGCTGAGCAGAC
GGGAGAGAAGAAAGAGGTTGCAGATCTGAGCATGGGTGACCTGCTCTTGCACACCAGCGTCATCTGGCTG
AACCCACCCGCCTCACTGGGAAAGTGGAAAAAGGAGCCAGAATTAGCAGCCTTCGTCTTCAAAACGGCCG
TGGTCCTTGTATATAAAGACGGTTCCAAGCAGAAGAAGAAACTTGTTGGCTCTCACAGGCTGTCAATCTA
CGAGGAGTGGGACCCTTTCCGGTTTCGCCACATGATCCCTACCGAAGCTTTGCAGGTCCGAGCTCTGCCC
AGTGCAGATGCAGAGGCAAATGCGGTATGCGAAATTGTCCACGTGAAATCAGAGTCAGAAGGGAGGCCCG
AGCGGGTTTTCCACCTCTGCTGCAGTTCCCCAGAGAGCAGAAAGGACTTTCTGAAGTCTGTGCATTCGAT
CCTGCGAGATAAACACAGAAGACAGCTCCTCAAAACGGAAGAATTCAGTGCTGGTGGTAGTGCTGGTGGT
AGTGCTGGTGGTAGTGCTGGTGGTAGTGCTGGTGGTGCTAGCATGGTGAGCAAGGGCGAGGAGCTGTTCA
CCGGGGTGGTGCCCATCCTGGTCGAGCTGGACGGCGACGTAAACGGCCACAAGTTCAGCGTGTCCGGCGA
GGGCGAGGGCGATGCCACCTACGGCAAGCTGACCCTGAAGTTCATCTGCACCACCGGCAAGCTGCCCGTG
CCCTGGCCCACCCTCGTGACCACCTTCGGCTACGGCCTGCAGTGCTTCGCCCGCTACCCCGACCACATGA
AGCAGCACGACTTCTTCAAGTCCGCCATGCCCGAAGGCTACGTCCAGGAGCGCACCATCTTCTTCAAGGA
CGACGGCAACTACAAGACCCGCGCCGAGGTGAAGTTCGAGGGCGACACCCTGGTGAACCGCATCGAGCTG
AAGGGCATCGACTTCAAGGAGGACGGCAACATCCTGGGGCACAAGCTGGAGTACAACTACAACAGCCACA
ACGTCTATATCATGGCCGACAAGCAGAAGAACGGCATCAAGGTGAACTTCAAGATCCGCCACAACATCGA
GGACGGCAGCGTGCAGCTCGCCGACCACTACCAGCAGAACACCCCCATCGGCGACGGCCCCGTGCTGCTG
CCCGACAACCACTACCTGAGCTACCAGTCCGCCCTGAGCAAAGACCCCAACGAGAAGCGCGATCACATGG
TCCTGCTGGAGTTCGTGACCGCCGCCGGGATCACTCTCGGCATGGACGAGCTGTACAAGGGATCCATGAT
GTTCTTACCAACCGATTATTGTTGCAGGTTAAGCGATCAAGAGTATATGGAGCTTGTGTTTGAGAATGGC
CAGATTCTTGCAAAGGGCCAAAGATCCAACGTTTCTCTGCATAATCAACGTACCAAATCGATCATGGATT
TGTATGAGGCAGAGTATAACGAGGATTTCATGAAGAGTATCATCCATGGTGGTGGTGGTGCCATCACAAA
TCTCGGGGACACGCAGGTTGTTCCACAAAGTCATGTTGCTGCTGCCCATGAAACAAACATGTTGGAAAGC
AATAAACATGTTGACTAAGCGGCCGCTCGAGCATGCATCTAGAGGGCCCTATTCTATAGTGTCACCTAAA
TGCTAGAGCTCGCTGATCAGCCTCGACTGTGCCTTCTAGTTGCCAGCCATCTGTTGTTTGCCCCTCCCCC
GTGCCTTCCTTGACCCTGGAAGGTGCCACTCCCACTGTCCTTTCCTAATAAAATGAGGAAATTGCATCGC
ATTGTCTGAGTAGGTGTCATTCTATTCTGGGGGGTGGGGTGGGGCAGGACAGCAAGGGGGAGGATTGGGA
AGACAATAGCAGGCATGCTGGGGATGCGGTGGGCTCTATGGCTTCTGAGGCGGAAAGAACCAGCTGGGGC
TCTAGGGGGTATCCCC
[124 nt withheld, positions 2957-3080]
C
[32 nt withheld, positions 3082-3113]
CA
[57 nt withheld, positions 3116-3172]
A
[49 nt withheld, positions 3174-3222]
CCTTTGACGTTGGAGTCCACGTTCTTT
[37 nt withheld, positions 3250-3286]
ACCCTATCTCGGTCTATTCTTTTGATTTATAAGGGATTTTGGGGATTTCGGCCTATTGGTTAAAAAATGA
GCTGATTTAACAAAAATTTAACGCGAATTAATTCTGTGGAATGTGTGTCAGTTAGGGTGTGGAAAGTCCC
CAGGCTCCCCAGGCAGGCAGAAGTATGCAAAGCATGCATCTCAATTAGTCAGCAACCAGGTGTGGAAAGT
CCCCAGGCTCCCCAGCAGGCAGAAGTATGCAAAGCATGCATCTCAATTAGTCAGCAACCATAGTCCCGCC
CCTAACTCCGCCCATCCCGCCCCTAACTCCGCCCAGTTCCGCCCATTCTCCGCCCCATGGCTGACTAATT
TTTTTTATTTATGCAGAGGCCGAGGCCGCCTCTGCCTCTGAGCTATTCCAGAAGTAGTGAGGAGGCTTTT
TTGGAGGCCTAGGCTTTTGCAAAAAGCTCCCGGGAGCTTGTATATCCATTTTCGGATCTGATCAAGAGAC
AGGATGAGGATCGTTTCGCATGATTGAACAAGATGGATTGCACGCAGGTTCTCCGGCCGCTTGGGTGGAG
AGGCTATTCGGCTATGACTGGGCACAACAGACAATCGGCTGCTCTGATGCCGCCGTGTTCCGGCTGTCAG
CGCAGGGGCGCCCGGTTCTTTTTGTCAAGACCGACCTGTCCGGTGCCCTGAATGAACTGCAGGACGAGGC
AGCGCGGCTATCGTGGCTGGCCACGACGGGCGTTCCTTGCGCAGCTGTGCTCGACGTTGTCACTGAAGCG
GGAAGGGACTGGCTGCTATTGGGCGAAGTGCCGGGGCAGGATCTCCTGTCATCTCACCTTGCTCCTGCCG
AGAAAGTATCCATCATGGCTGATGCAATGCGGCGGCTGCATACGCTTGATCCGGCTACCTGCCCATTCGA
CCACCAAGCGAAACATCGCATCGAGCGAGCACGTACTCGGATGGAAGCCGGTCTTGTCGATCAGGATGAT
CTGGACGAAGAGCATCAGGGGCTCGCGCCAGCCGAACTGTTCGCCAGGCTCAAGGCGCGCATGCCCGACG
GCGAGGATCTCGTCGTGACCCATGGCGATGCCTGCTTGCCGAATATCATGGTGGAAAATGGCCGCTTTTC
TGGATTCATCGACTGTGGCCGGCTGGGTGTGGCGGACCGCTATCAGGACATAGCGTTGGCTACCCGTGAT
ATTGCTGAAGAGCTTGGCGGCGAATGGGCTGACCGCTTCCTCGTGCTTTACGGTATCGCCGCTCCCGATT
CGCAGCGCATCGCCTTCTATCGCCTTCTTGACGAGTTCTTCTGAGCGGGACTCTGGGGTTCGAAATGACC
GACCAAGCGACGCCCAACCTGCCATCACGAGATTTCGATTCCACCGCCGCCTTCTATGAAAGGTTGGGCT
TCGGAATCGTTTTCCGGGACGCCGGCTGGATGATCCTCCAGCGCGGGGATCTCATGCTGGAGTTCTTCGC
CCACCCCAACTTGTTTATTGCAGCTTATAATGGTTACAAATAAAGCAATAGCATCACAAATTTCACAAAT
AAAGCATTTTTTTCACTGCATTCTAGTTGTGGTTTGTCCAAACTCATCAATGTATCTTATCATGTCTGTA
TACCGTCGACCTCTAGCTAGAGCTTGGCGTAATCATGGTCATAGCTGTTTCCTGTGTGAAATTGTTATCC
GCTCACAATTCCACACAACATACGAGCCGGAAGCATAAAGTGTAAAGCCTGGGGTGCCTAATGAGTGAGC
TAACTCACATTAATTGCGTTGCGCTCACTGCCCGCTTTCCAGTCGGGAAACCTGTCGTGCCAGCTGCATT
AATGAATCGGCCAACGCGCGGGGAGAGGCGGTTTGCGTATTGGGCGCTCTTCCGCTTCCTCGCTCACTGA
CTCGCTGCGCTCGGTCGTTCGGCTGCGGCGAGCGGTATCAGCTCACTCAAAGGCGGTAATACGGTTATCC
ACAGAATCAGGGGATAACGCAGGAAAGAACATGTGAGCAAAAGGCCAGCAAAAGGCCAGGAACCGTAAAA
AGGCCGCGTTGCTGGCGTTTTTCCATAGGCTCCGCCCCCCTGACGAGCATCACAAAAATCGACGCTCAAG
TCAGAGGTGGCGAAACCCGACAGGACTATAAAGATACCAGGCGTTTCCCCCTGGAAGCTCCCTCGTGCGC
TCTCCTGTTCCGACCCTGCCGCTTACCGGATACCTGTCCGCCTTTCTCCCTTCGGGAAGCGTGGCGCTTT
CTCAATGCTCACGCTGTAGGTATCTCAGTTCGGTGTAGGTCGTTCGCTCCAAGCTGGGCTGTGTGCACGA
ACCCCCCGTTCAGCCCGACCGCTGCGCCTTATCCGGTAACTATCGTCTTGAGTCCAACCCGGTAAGACAC
GACTTATCGCCACTGGCAGCAGCCACTGGTAACAGGATTAGCAGAGCGAGGTATGTAGGCGGTGCTACAG
AGTTCTTGAAGTGGTGGCCTAACTACGGCTACACTAGAAGGACAGTATTTGGTATCTGCGCTCTGCTGAA
GCCAGTTACCTTCGGAAAAAGAGTTGGTAGCTCTTGATCCGGCAAACAAACCACCGCTGGTAGCGGTGGT
TTTTTTGTTTGCAAGCAGCAGATTACGCGCAGAAAAAAAGGATCTCAAGAAGATCCTTTGATCTTTTCTA
CGGGGTCTGACGCTCAGTGGAACGAAAACTCACGTTAAGGGATTTTGGTCATGAGATTATCAAAAAGGAT
CTTCACCTAGATCCTTTTAAATTAAAAATGAAGTTTTAAATCAATCTAAAGTATATATGAGTAAACTTGG
TCTGACAGTTACCAATGCTTAATCAGTGAGGCACCTATCTCAGCGATCTGTCTATTTCGTTCATCCATAG
TTGCCTGACTCCCCGTCGTGTAGATAACTACGATACGGGAGGGCTTACCATCTGGCCCCAGTGCTGCAAT
GATACCGCGAGACCCACGCTCACCGGCTCCAGATTTATCAGCAATAAACCAGCCAGCCGGAAGGGCCGAG
CGCAGAAGTGGTCCTGCAACTTTATCCGCCTCCATCCAGTCTATTAATTGTTGCCGGGAAGCTAGAGTAA
GTAGTTCGCCAGTTAATAGTTTGCGCAACGTTGTTGCCATTGCTACAGGCATCGTGGTGTCACGCTCGTC
GTTTGGTATGGCTTCATTCAGCTCCGGTTCCCAACGATCAAGGCGAGTTACATGATCCCCCATGTTGTGC
AAAAAAGCGGTTAGCTCCTTCGGTCCTCCGATCGTTGTCAGAAGTAAGTTGGCCGCAGTGTTATCACTCA
TGGTTATGGCAGCACTGCATAATTCTCTTACTGTCATGCCATCCGTAAGATGCTTTTCTGTGACTGGTGA
GTACTCAACCAAGTCATTCTGAGAATAGTGTATGCGGCGACCGAGTTGCTCTTGCCCGGCGTCAATACGG
GATAATACCGCGCCACATAGCAGAACTTTAAAAGTGCTCATCATTGGAAAACGTTCTTCGGGGCGAAAAC
TCTCAAGGATCTTACCGCTGTTGAGATCCAGTTCGATGTAACCCACTCGTGCACCCAACTGATCTTCAGC
ATCTTTTACTTTCACCAGCGTTTCTGGGTGAGCAAAAACAGGAAGGCAAAATGCCGCAAAAAAGGGAATA
AGGGCGACACGGAAATGTTGAATACTCATACTCTTCCTTTTTCAATATTATTGAAGCATTTATCAGGGTT
ATTGTCTCATGAGCGGATACATATTTGAATGTATTTAGAAAAATAAACAAATAGGGGTTCCGCGCACATT
TCCCCGAAAAGTGCCACCTGACGTC
Features (pLannotate 1.2.2; 20 found; start..end, strand, type, name):
     36..80      -  misc_feature   bom (fragment): basis of mobility region from pBR322
    169..379     +  promoter       SV40 promoter: SV40 early promoter
    383..1510    +  CDS            TIAM1 (fragment): TIAM1_HUMAN - Experimental evidence at protein level: Swiss-Prot protein existence level 1. Guanyl-nucleotide exchange factor that activates RHO-like proteins and connects extracellular signals to cytoskeletal activities. Activates RAC1, CDC42, and to a lesser extent RHOA and their downstream signaling to regulate processes like cell adhesion and cell migration. From Homo sapiens (Human).
   1583..2299    +  CDS            EYFP: EYFP is a basic (constitutively fluorescent) green/yellow fluorescent protein published in 1996, derived from Aequorea victoria. It is reported to be a very rapidly-maturing weak dimer with high acid sensitivity.
   2306..2605    +  CDS            PIF6 (fragment): PIF6_ARATH - Also known as BHLH132, EN111, PIL2. Experimental evidence at protein level: Swiss-Prot protein existence level 1. From Arabidopsis thaliana (Mouse-ear cress).
   2643..2661    -  promoter       SP6 promoter: promoter for bacteriophage SP6 RNA polymerase
   2687..2911    +  polyA_signal   bGH poly(A) signal: bovine growth hormone polyadenylation signal
   2915..2936    +  promoter       SV40 promoter (fragment): SV40 enhancer and early promoter
   2957..3385    +  rep_origin     f1 ori (sequence partly withheld): f1 bacteriophage origin of replication; arrow indicates direction of (+) strand synthesis
   3399..3729    +  promoter       SV40 promoter: SV40 enhancer and early promoter
   3796..4587    +  CDS            neo: KKA2_KLEPN - Also known as kan, nptII. Experimental evidence at protein level: Swiss-Prot protein existence level 1. Resistance to kanamycin, neomycin, paromomycin, ribostamycin, butirosin and gentamicin B. From Klebsiella pneumoniae.
   4611..4769    +  CDS            ble (fragment): BLE_KLEPN - Experimental evidence at protein level: Swiss-Prot protein existence level 1. Binding protein with a strong affinity to the bleomycin family of antibiotics. Binds to CL990; an antimitotic-antibiotic compound. From Klebsiella pneumoniae.
   4764..4885    +  polyA_signal   SV40 poly(A) signal: SV40 polyadenylation signal
   4958..4974    -  protein_bind   lac operator: The lac repressor binds to the lac operator to inhibit transcription in E. coli. This inhibition can be relieved by adding lactose or isopropyl-β-D-thiogalactopyranoside (IPTG). lac repressor encoded by lacI
   4982..5012    -  promoter       lac promoter: promoter for the E. coli lac operon
   5027..5048    -  protein_bind   CAP binding site: CAP binding activates transcription in the presence of cAMP. E. coli catabolite activator protein
   5061..5153    -  CDS            lacI (fragment): lac repressor; lacI; The lac repressor binds to the lac operator to inhibit transcription in E. coli. This inhibition can be relieved by adding lactose or isopropyl-β-D-thiogalactopyranoside (IPTG).
   5336..5924    -  rep_origin     ori: high-copy-number ColE1/pMB1/pBR322/pUC origin of replication
   6095..6955    -  CDS            AmpR: β-lactamase; bla; confers resistance to ampicillin, carbenicillin, and related antibiotics
   6956..7060    -  promoter       AmpR promoter: bla
