[The description below was written by a language model from this plasmid's Addgene catalogue record and pLannotate feature annotations shown in this document.]
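Description:
pAL188 is a mammalian expression plasmid built on the pcDNA3.1 backbone, used as one half of a light-switchable protein recruitment system. It is propagated in E. coli as a high-copy plasmid through its ColE1/pUC-type origin and selected with ampicillin via the β-lactamase gene. The backbone also carries an f1 phage origin and a separate SV40 enhancer/early promoter driving the neomycin phosphotransferase gene with an SV40 polyadenylation signal. This cassette would normally allow G418 selection of transfected mammalian cells, although the record does not list a mammalian selection marker explicitly.

The payload, cloned between KpnI and NotI sites, is a single fusion open reading frame transcribed from an SV40 early promoter and terminated by the bovine growth hormone polyadenylation signal. No CMV promoter, the usual pcDNA3.1 driver, is annotated. The fusion begins with a fragment of human TIAM1 corresponding to its DH-PH domains, the catalytic module of this guanine nucleotide exchange factor, which activates Rac1 and related Rho-family GTPases. A 20-amino-acid linker joins it to a yellow fluorescent protein (named mYFP in the record and annotated as EYFP). This is followed by an N-terminal fragment of Arabidopsis thaliana PIF6 containing the phytochrome-binding (APB) region.

PIF6 binds phytochrome B in a light-dependent way. The fusion can therefore be recruited by illumination to wherever a phytochrome partner, supplied on a separate construct, is anchored. This concentrates the exchange factor activity locally, while YFP fluorescence reports where the protein has moved. The construct is intended for optogenetic, spatiotemporal control of cell signalling and cytoskeletal responses in mammalian cells.
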