Addgene plasmid #22277: pAL188
Purpose: Expresses Tiam DH-PH domains fused to mYFP-PIF6, for optogenetic recruitment
Depositing lab: Christopher Voigt. Depositing organization: University of California, San Francisco (UCSF). Publication: Spatiotemporal control of cell signalling using a light-switchable protein interaction. Levskaya A, Weiner OD, Lim WA, Voigt CA. Nature. 2009 Oct 15;461(7266):997-1001. 10.1038/nature08446 PubMed 19749742.
Backbone
  Vector backbone: pcDNA3.1
  Backbone manufacturer: Invitrogen
  Backbone size w/o insert (bp): 4860
  Vector type: Mammalian Expression, Synthetic Biology
Growth in bacteria
  Bacterial resistance: Ampicillin, 100 μg/mL
  Growth temperature: 37°C
  Growth strain: DH5alpha
  Copy number: High Copy
Gene/Insert
  Gene/Insert name: TiamDHPH-20aaLinker-mYFP-PIF6APB (alt name: Pif6)
  Species: A. thaliana (mustard weed)
  Insert size (bp): 2237
  Entrez Gene: PIL2 (a.k.a. AT3G62090, PHYTOCHROME-INTERACTING FACTOR 6, PIF6, phytochrome interacting factor 3-like 2)
  Promoter: SV40
  Cloning method: Restriction Enzyme; 5′ cloning site Kpn1 (not destroyed); 3′ cloning site Not1 (not destroyed)
  Sequencing primers: 5′ SV40
Terms and licenses: Academic/Nonprofit Terms; Industry Terms: Not Available to Industry
How to cite: pAL188 was a gift from Christopher Voigt (Addgene plasmid # 22277 ; http://n2t.net/addgene:22277 ; RRID:Addgene_22277)
