>Addgene plasmid #22277 | pAL188 | addgene partial sequence | sequence record 28096 | 22277 with EGFP-C
CTCTCGGCATGGACGAGCTGTACAAGGGATCCATGATGTTCTTACCAACCGATTATTGTTGCAGGTTAAG
CGATCAAGAGTATATGGAGCTTGTGTTTGAGAATGGCCAGATTCTTGCAAAGGGCCAAAGATCCAACGTT
TCTCTGCATAATCAACGTACCAAATCGATCATGGATTTGTATGAGGCAGAGTATAACGAGGATTTCATGA
AGAGTATCATCCATGGTGGTGGTGGTGCCATCACAAATCTCGGGGACACGCAGGTTGTTCCACAAAGTCA
TGTTGCTGCTGCCCATGAAACAAACATGTTGGAAAGCAATAAACATGTTGACTAAGCGGCCGCTCGAGCA
TGCATCTAGAGGGCCCTATTCTATAGTGTCACCTAAATGCTAGAGCTCGCTGATCAGCCTCGACTGTGCC
TTCTAGTTGCCAGCCATCTGTTGTTTGCCCCTCCCCCGTGCCTTCCTTGACCCTGGAAGGTGCCACTCCC
ACTGTCCTTTCCTAATAAAATGAGGAAATTGCATCGCATTGTCTGAGTAGGTGTCATTCTATTCTGGGGG
GTGGGGTGGGGCAGGACAGCAAGGGGGAGGATTGGGAAGACAATAGCAGGCATGCTGGGGATGCGGTGGG
CTCTATGGCTTCTGAGGCGGAAAGAACCAGCTGGGGCTCTAGGGGGTATCCCCACGCGCCCTGTAGCGG
