>Addgene plasmid #22277 | pAL188 | addgene partial sequence | sequence record 112563 | pQE-Fwd 5'-CCCGAAAAGTGCCACCTG-3'
ACTCTCAGTACAATCTGCTCTGATGCCGCATAGTTAAGCCAGTATCTGCTCCCTGCTTGTGTGTTGGAGG
TCGCTGAGTAGTGCGCGAGCAAAATTTAAGCTACAACAAGGCAAGGCTTGACCGACAATTGAGGCAGGCA
GAAGTATGCAAAGCATGCATCTCAATTAGTCAGCAACCATAGTCCCGCCCCTAACTCCGCCCATCCCGCC
CCTAACTCCGCCCAGTTCCGCCCATTCTCCGCCCCATGGCTGACTAATTTTTTTTATTTATGCAGAGGCC
GAGGCCGCCTCGGCCTCTGAGCTATTCCAGAAGTAGTGAGGAGGCTTTTTTGGAGGCCTAGGCTGGTACC
ATGCGACAGCTGTCGGATGCGGATAAGCTGCGCAAGGTGATCTGTGAACTGCTGGAGACTGAACGCACCT
ATGTGAAAGACTTAAACTGCCTCATGGAGAGATACCTGAAGCCCCTTCAGAAGGAGACCTTTCTCACCCA
GGATGAGCTTGATGTACTTTTTGGAAATTTAACCGAAATGGTGGAGTTTCAAGTCGAGTTCCTTAAGACT
CTAGAAGATGGAGTAAGACTGGTCCCTGACTTGGAAAAGCTGGAGAAGGTTGACCAGTTCAAGAAAGTGC
TCTTCTCTCTGGGGGGATCCTTCCTGTACTACGCGGACCGCTTCAAGCTCTACAGTGCCTTCTGTGCGAG
CCACACAAAAGTCCCCAAGGTCCTGGTGAAAGCCAAGACGGACACAGCCTTCAAGGCGTTCCTCGATGCC
CAGAACCCGAGGCAGCAGCACTCATCCACGCTGGAGTCTTACCTCATCAAGCCCATCCAGAGGGTCCTCA
AGTACCCGCTTCTGCTCAGGGAGCTGTTTGCGCTGACCGATGCGGAGAGCGAGGAACACTACCACCTGGA
CGTGG
